Addgene plasmid #197422: pSpCas9(BB)-2A-mCherry_MAPRE3-gRNA#2
Purpose: Knock out of EB3 in human cells by CRISPR/Cas9
Depositing lab: Torsten Wittmann. Depositing organization: University of California, San Francisco (UCSF). Publication: Growth cone advance requires EB1 as revealed by genomic replacement with a light-sensitive variant. Dema A, Charafeddine R, Rahgozar S, van Haren J, Wittmann T. Elife. 2023 Jan 30;12:e84143. doi: 10.7554/eLife.84143. PubMed 36715499.
Backbone
  Vector backbone: pSpCas9(BB)-2A-mCherry
  Total vector size (bp): 9303
  Vector type: CRISPR
Growth in bacteria
  Bacterial resistance: Ampicillin, 100 μg/mL
  Growth temperature: 37°C
  Growth strain: DH5alpha
  Copy number: High Copy
Gene/Insert
  Gene/Insert name: MAPRE3 gRNA #2 (targets Exon 1) (alt name: EB3)
  Species: H. sapiens (human)
  GenBank ID: NM_001303050.1
  Entrez Gene: MAPRE3 (a.k.a. EB3, EBF3, EBF3-S, RP3)
Resource information
  A portion of this plasmid was derived from a plasmid made by: pSpCas9(BB)-2A-mCherry was made from Addgene plasmid 48138
Terms and licenses: Academic/Nonprofit Terms; Industry Terms: Not Available to Industry
Depositor comments: Please visit https://www.biorxiv.org/content/10.1101/2022.09.22.509085v1 for bioRxiv preprint.
How to cite: pSpCas9(BB)-2A-mCherry_MAPRE3-gRNA#2 was a gift from Torsten Wittmann (Addgene plasmid # 197422 ; http://n2t.net/addgene:197422 ; RRID:Addgene_197422)
