[The description below was written by a language model from this plasmid's Addgene catalogue record and pLannotate feature annotations shown in this document.]
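Description:
pSpCas9(BB)-2A-mCherry_MAPRE3-gRNA#2 is a 9.3 kb all-in-one CRISPR/Cas9 plasmid for knocking out EB3, the product of the human MAPRE3 gene, in human cells. It is built on pSpCas9(BB)-2A-mCherry, a red-fluorescent derivative of an earlier SpCas9-2A-reporter vector. In bacteria it is maintained as a high-copy plasmid through a ColE1/pUC-type origin and selected with ampicillin via the β-lactamase gene. An f1 phage origin is also present, and the short bom and rop annotations are backbone remnants. A single AAV2 ITR is annotated downstream of the expression cassette. With only one repeat detected, the record gives no basis for treating the plasmid as an AAV packaging vector.

The payload consists of two expression units. A human U6 RNA polymerase III promoter drives a single guide RNA, with the MAPRE3-specific spacer, described as guide #2 against exon 1, lying in the short gap between the promoter and the S. pyogenes gRNA scaffold. A second, partial scaffold annotation follows the first. Downstream, a CMV enhancer, chicken β-actin promoter and hybrid intron drive S. pyogenes Cas9, which the annotation software splits into contiguous N- and C-terminal segments forming one continuous coding region. It carries a C-terminal nucleoplasmin nuclear localisation signal. mCherry follows and, as the plasmid name indicates, is linked through a 2A self-cleaving peptide that is not separately annotated. A bGH polyadenylation signal ends the transcript. Because mCherry is co-translated with the nuclease, red fluorescence marks transfected, Cas9-expressing cells, allowing them to be identified or sorted. Cas9 cleavage in exon 1 is intended to disrupt the EB3 reading frame.
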