Features (pLannotate 1.2.2; 19 found; start..end, strand, type, name):
      1..241     +  promoter       U6 promoter: RNA polymerase III promoter for human U6 snRNA
    271..346     +  misc_RNA       gRNA scaffold: guide RNA scaffold for the Streptococcus pyogenes CRISPR/Cas9 system
    353..396     +  misc_RNA       gRNA scaffold (fragment): guide RNA scaffold for the Streptococcus pyogenes CRISPR/Cas9 system
    443..728     +  enhancer       CMV enhancer: human cytomegalovirus immediate early enhancer; contains an 18-bp deletion relative to the standard CMV enhancer
    730..1007    +  promoter       chicken β-actin promoter: No description available
   1008..1235    +  intron         hybrid intron: hybrid between chicken β-actin (CBA) and minute virus of mice (MMV) introns (Gray et al., 2011)
   1373..2974    +  CDS            Cas9(N): N-terminal portion of Streptococcus pyogenes Cas9 (Zetsche et al., 2015)
   2975..5473    +  CDS            Cas9(C): C-terminal portion of Streptococcus pyogenes Cas9 (Zetsche et al., 2015)
   5474..5521    +  CDS            nucleoplasmin NLS: bipartite nuclear localization signal from nucleoplasmin
   5609..6316    +  CDS            mCherry: mCherry is a basic (constitutively fluorescent) red fluorescent protein published in 2004, derived from Discosoma sp.. It is reported to be a very rapidly-maturing monomer with low acid sensitivity.
   6350..6461    +  polyA_signal   bGH poly(A) signal: bovine growth hormone polyadenylation signal
   6566..6706    +  repeat_region  AAV2 ITR: inverted terminal repeat of adeno-associated virus serotype 2 inverted
   6711..6762    -  misc_feature   bom (fragment): basis of mobility region from pBR322
   6781..7236    +  rep_origin     f1 ori (sequence partly withheld): f1 bacteriophage origin of replication; arrow indicates direction of (+) strand synthesis
   7237..7286    -  misc_feature   bom (fragment): basis of mobility region from pBR322
   7388..7423    -  CDS            rop (fragment): Rop protein, which maintains plasmids at low copy number; rop
   7518..7622    +  promoter       AmpR promoter: bla
   7623..8483    +  CDS            AmpR: β-lactamase; bla; confers resistance to ampicillin, carbenicillin, and related antibiotics
   8654..9242    +  rep_origin     ori: high-copy-number ColE1/pMB1/pBR322/pUC origin of replication
>Addgene plasmid #197422 | pSpCas9(BB)-2A-mCherry_MAPRE3-gRNA#2 | addgene full sequence | sequence record 388180 | Addgene NGS Result
GAGGGCCTATTTCCCATGATTCCTTCATATTTGCATATACGATACAAGGCTGTTAGAGAGATAATTGGAA
TTAATTTGACTGTAAACACAAAGATATTAGTACAAAATACGTGACGTAGAAAGTAATAATTTCTTGGGTA
GTTTGCAGTTTTAAAATTATGTTTTAAAATGGACTATCATATGCTTACCGTAACTTGAAAGTATTTCGAT
TTCTTGGCTTTATATATCTTGTGGAAAGGACGAAACACCGTCGCCATGATATGCTTGCATGTTTTAGAGC
TAGAAATAGCAAGTTAAAATAAGGCTAGTCCGTTATCAACTTGAAAAAGTGGCACCGAGTCGGTGCTTTT
TTGTTTTAGAGCTAGAAATAGCAAGTTAAAATAAGGCTAGTCCGTTTTTAGCGCGTGCGCCAATTCTGCA
GACAAATGGCTCTAGAGGTACCCGTTACATAACTTACGGTAAATGGCCCGCCTGGCTGACCGCCCAACGA
CCCCCGCCCATTGACGTCAATAGTAACGCCAATAGGGACTTTCCATTGACGTCAATGGGTGGAGTATTTA
CGGTAAACTGCCCACTTGGCAGTACATCAAGTGTATCATATGCCAAGTACGCCCCCTATTGACGTCAATG
ACGGTAAATGGCCCGCCTGGCATTGTGCCCAGTACATGACCTTATGGGACTTTCCTACTTGGCAGTACAT
CTACGTATTAGTCATCGCTATTACCATGGTCGAGGTGAGCCCCACGTTCTGCTTCACTCTCCCCATCTCC
CCCCCCTCCCCACCCCCAATTTTGTATTTATTTATTTTTTAATTATTTTGTGCAGCGATGGGGGCGGGGG
GGGGGGGGGGGCGCGCGCSAGGGGGGGGGGGGGGGGGGGGGGGGGGGGGSGGGGSGAGGSGGAGAGGTGC
GGCGGCAGCCAATCAGAGCGGCGCGCTCCGAAAGTTTCCTTTTATGGCGAGGCGGCGGCGGCGGCGGCCC
TATAAAAAGCGAAGCGCGCGGCGGGCGGGAGTCGCTGCGCGCTGCCTTCGCCCCGTGCCCCGCTCCGCCG
CCGCCTCGCGCCGCCCGCCCCGGCTCTGACTGACCGCGTTACTCCCACAGGTGAGCGGGCGGGACGGCCC
TTCTCCTCCGGGCTGTAATTAGCTGAGCAAGAGGTAAGGGTTTAAGGGATGGTTGGTTGGTGGGGTATTA
ATGTTTAATTACCTGGAGCACCTGCCTGAAATCACTTTTTTTCAGGTTGGACCGGTGCCACCATGGACTA
TAAGGACCACGACGGAGACTACAAGGATCATGATATTGATTACAAAGACGATGACGATAAGATGGCCCCA
AAGAAGAAGCGGAAGGTCGGTATCCACGGAGTCCCAGCAGCCGACAAGAAGTACAGCATCGGCCTGGACA
TCGGCACCAACTCTGTGGGCTGGGCCGTGATCACCGACGAGTACAAGGTGCCCAGCAAGAAATTCAAGGT
GCTGGGCAACACCGACCGGCACAGCATCAAGAAGAACCTGATCGGAGCCCTGCTGTTCGACAGCGGCGAA
ACAGCCGAGGCCACCCGGCTGAAGAGAACCGCCAGAAGAAGATACACCAGACGGAAGAACCGGATCTGCT
ATCTGCAAGAGATCTTCAGCAACGAGATGGCCAAGGTGGACGACAGCTTCTTCCACAGACTGGAAGAGTC
CTTCCTGGTGGAAGAGGATAAGAAGCACGAGCGGCACCCCATCTTCGGCAACATCGTGGACGAGGTGGCC
TACCACGAGAAGTACCCCACCATCTACCACCTGAGAAAGAAACTGGTGGACAGCACCGACAAGGCCGACC
TGCGGCTGATCTATCTGGCCCTGGCCCACATGATCAAGTTCCGGGGCCACTTCCTGATCGAGGGCGACCT
GAACCCCGACAACAGCGACGTGGACAAGCTGTTCATCCAGCTGGTGCAGACCTACAACCAGCTGTTCGAG
GAAAACCCCATCAACGCCAGCGGCGTGGACGCCAAGGCCATCCTGTCTGCCAGACTGAGCAAGAGCAGAC
GGCTGGAAAATCTGATCGCCCAGCTGCCCGGCGAGAAGAAGAATGGCCTGTTCGGAAACCTGATTGCCCT
GAGCCTGGGCCTGACCCCCAACTTCAAGAGCAACTTCGACCTGGCCGAGGATGCCAAACTGCAGCTGAGC
AAGGACACCTACGACGACGACCTGGACAACCTGCTGGCCCAGATCGGCGACCAGTACGCCGACCTGTTTC
TGGCCGCCAAGAACCTGTCCGACGCCATCCTGCTGAGCGACATCCTGAGAGTGAACACCGAGATCACCAA
GGCCCCCCTGAGCGCCTCTATGATCAAGAGATACGACGAGCACCACCAGGACCTGACCCTGCTGAAAGCT
CTCGTGCGGCAGCAGCTGCCTGAGAAGTACAAAGAGATTTTCTTCGACCAGAGCAAGAACGGCTACGCCG
GCTACATTGACGGCGGAGCCAGCCAGGAAGAGTTCTACAAGTTCATCAAGCCCATCCTGGAAAAGATGGA
CGGCACCGAGGAACTGCTCGTGAAGCTGAACAGAGAGGACCTGCTGCGGAAGCAGCGGACCTTCGACAAC
GGCAGCATCCCCCACCAGATCCACCTGGGAGAGCTGCACGCCATTCTGCGGCGGCAGGAAGATTTTTACC
CATTCCTGAAGGACAACCGGGAAAAGATCGAGAAGATCCTGACCTTCCGCATCCCCTACTACGTGGGCCC
TCTGGCCAGGGGAAACAGCAGATTCGCCTGGATGACCAGAAAGAGCGAGGAAACCATCACCCCCTGGAAC
TTCGAGGAAGTGGTGGACAAGGGCGCTTCCGCCCAGAGCTTCATCGAGCGGATGACCAACTTCGATAAGA
ACCTGCCCAACGAGAAGGTGCTGCCCAAGCACAGCCTGCTGTACGAGTACTTCACCGTGTATAACGAGCT
GACCAAAGTGAAATACGTGACCGAGGGAATGAGAAAGCCCGCCTTCCTGAGCGGCGAGCAGAAAAAGGCC
ATCGTGGACCTGCTGTTCAAGACCAACCGGAAAGTGACCGTGAAGCAGCTGAAAGAGGACTACTTCAAGA
AAATCGAGTGCTTCGACTCCGTGGAAATCTCCGGCGTGGAAGATCGGTTCAACGCCTCCCTGGGCACATA
CCACGATCTGCTGAAAATTATCAAGGACAAGGACTTCCTGGACAATGAGGAAAACGAGGACATTCTGGAA
GATATCGTGCTGACCCTGACACTGTTTGAGGACAGAGAGATGATCGAGGAACGGCTGAAAACCTATGCCC
ACCTGTTCGACGACAAAGTGATGAAGCAGCTGAAGCGGCGGAGATACACCGGCTGGGGCAGGCTGAGCCG
GAAGCTGATCAACGGCATCCGGGACAAGCAGTCCGGCAAGACAATCCTGGATTTCCTGAAGTCCGACGGC
TTCGCCAACAGAAACTTCATGCAGCTGATCCACGACGACAGCCTGACCTTTAAAGAGGACATCCAGAAAG
CCCAGGTGTCCGGCCAGGGCGATAGCCTGCACGAGCACATTGCCAATCTGGCCGGCAGCCCCGCCATTAA
GAAGGGCATCCTGCAGACAGTGAAGGTGGTGGACGAGCTCGTGAAAGTGATGGGCCGGCACAAGCCCGAG
AACATCGTGATCGAAATGGCCAGAGAGAACCAGACCACCCAGAAGGGACAGAAGAACAGCCGCGAGAGAA
TGAAGCGGATCGAAGAGGGCATCAAAGAGCTGGGCAGCCAGATCCTGAAAGAACACCCCGTGGAAAACAC
CCAGCTGCAGAACGAGAAGCTGTACCTGTACTACCTGCAGAATGGGCGGGATATGTACGTGGACCAGGAA
CTGGACATCAACCGGCTGTCCGACTACGATGTGGACCATATCGTGCCTCAGAGCTTTCTGAAGGACGACT
CCATCGACAACAAGGTGCTGACCAGAAGCGACAAGAACCGGGGCAAGAGCGACAACGTGCCCTCCGAAGA
GGTCGTGAAGAAGATGAAGAACTACTGGCGGCAGCTGCTGAACGCCAAGCTGATTACCCAGAGAAAGTTC
GACAATCTGACCAAGGCCGAGAGAGGCGGCCTGAGCGAACTGGATAAGGCCGGCTTCATCAAGAGACAGC
TGGTGGAAACCCGGCAGATCACAAAGCACGTGGCACAGATCCTGGACTCCCGGATGAACACTAAGTACGA
CGAGAATGACAAGCTGATCCGGGAAGTGAAAGTGATCACCCTGAAGTCCAAGCTGGTGTCCGATTTCCGG
AAGGATTTCCAGTTTTACAAAGTGCGCGAGATCAACAACTACCACCACGCCCACGACGCCTACCTGAACG
CCGTCGTGGGAACCGCCCTGATCAAAAAGTACCCTAAGCTGGAAAGCGAGTTCGTGTACGGCGACTACAA
GGTGTACGACGTGCGGAAGATGATCGCCAAGAGCGAGCAGGAAATCGGCAAGGCTACCGCCAAGTACTTC
TTCTACAGCAACATCATGAACTTTTTCAAGACCGAGATTACCCTGGCCAACGGCGAGATCCGGAAGCGGC
CTCTGATCGAGACAAACGGCGAAACCGGGGAGATCGTGTGGGATAAGGGCCGGGATTTTGCCACCGTGCG
GAAAGTGCTGAGCATGCCCCAAGTGAATATCGTGAAAAAGACCGAGGTGCAGACAGGCGGCTTCAGCAAA
GAGTCTATCCTGCCCAAGAGGAACAGCGATAAGCTGATCGCCAGAAAGAAGGACTGGGACCCTAAGAAGT
ACGGCGGCTTCGACAGCCCCACCGTGGCCTATTCTGTGCTGGTGGTGGCCAAAGTGGAAAAGGGCAAGTC
CAAGAAACTGAAGAGTGTGAAAGAGCTGCTGGGGATCACCATCATGGAAAGAAGCAGCTTCGAGAAGAAT
CCCATCGACTTTCTGGAAGCCAAGGGCTACAAAGAAGTGAAAAAGGACCTGATCATCAAGCTGCCTAAGT
ACTCCCTGTTCGAGCTGGAAAACGGCCGGAAGAGAATGCTGGCCTCTGCCGGCGAACTGCAGAAGGGAAA
CGAACTGGCCCTGCCCTCCAAATATGTGAACTTCCTGTACCTGGCCAGCCACTATGAGAAGCTGAAGGGC
TCCCCCGAGGATAATGAGCAGAAACAGCTGTTTGTGGAACAGCACAAGCACTACCTGGACGAGATCATCG
AGCAGATCAGCGAGTTCTCCAAGAGAGTGATCCTGGCCGACGCTAATCTGGACAAAGTGCTGTCCGCCTA
CAACAAGCACCGGGATAAGCCCATCAGAGAGCAGGCCGAGAATATCATCCACCTGTTTACCCTGACCAAT
CTGGGAGCCCCTGCCGCCTTCAAGTACTTTGACACCACCATCGACCGGAAGAGGTACACCAGCACCAAAG
AGGTGCTGGACGCCACCCTGATCCACCAGAGCATCACCGGCCTGTACGAGACACGGATCGACCTGTCTCA
GCTGGGAGGCGACAAAAGGCCGGCGGCCACGAAAAAGGCCGGCCAGGCAAAAAAGAAAAAGGAATTCGGA
GGAGGCGGTAGTGGCAGAGGAAGTCTGCTAACATGCGGTGACGTCGAGGAGAATCCTGGACCTAAGCTTC
GAATTCTGATGGTGAGCAAGGGCGAGGAGGATAACATGGCCATCATCAAGGAGTTCATGCGCTTCAAGGT
GCACATGGAGGGCTCCGTGAACGGCCACGAGTTCGAGATCGAGGGCGAGGGCGAGGGCCGCCCCTACGAG
GGCACCCAGACCGCCAAGCTGAAGGTGACCAAGGGTGGCCCCCTGCCCTTCGCCTGGGACATCCTGTCCC
CTCAGTTCATGTACGGCTCCAAGGCCTACGTGAAGCACCCCGCCGACATCCCCGACTACTTGAAGCTGTC
CTTCCCCGAGGGCTTCAAGTGGGAGCGCGTGATGAACTTCGAGGACGGCGGCGTGGTGACCGTGACCCAG
GACTCCTCCCTGCAGGACGGCGAGTTCATCTACAAGGTGAAGCTGCGCGGCACCAACTTCCCCTCCGACG
GCCCTGTAATGCAGAAGAAGACTATGGGCTGGGAGGCCTCCTCCGAGCGGATGTACCCCGAGGACGGCGC
CCTGAAGGGCGAGATCAAGCAGAGGCTGAAGCTGAAGGACGGCGGCCACTACGACGCTGAGGTCAAGACC
ACCTACAAGGCCAAGAAGCCCGTGCAGCTGCCCGGCGCCTACAACGTCAACATCAAGTTGGACATCACCT
CCCACAACGAGGACTACACCATCGTGGAACAGTACGAACGCGCCGAGGGCCGCCACTCCACCGGCGGCAT
GGACGAGCTGTACAAGGAATTCTAACTAGAGCTCGCTGATCAGCCTCGACTGTGCCTTCTAGTTGCCAGC
CATCTGTTGTTTGCCCCTCCCCCGTGCCTTCCTTGACCCTGGAAGGTGCCACTCCCACTGTCCTTTCCTA
ATAAAATGAGGAAATTGCATCGCATTGTCTGAGTAGGTGTCATTCTATTCTGGGGGGTGGGGTGGGGCAG
GACAGCAAGGGGGAGGATTGGGAAGAGAATAGCAGGCATGCTGGGGAGCGGCCGCAGGAACCCCTAGTGA
TGGAGTTGGCCACTCCCTCTCTGCGCGCTCGCTCGCTCACTGAGGCCGGGCGACCAAAGGTCGCCCGACG
CCCGGGCTTTGCCCGGGCGGCCTCAGTGAGCGAGCGAGCGCGCAGCTGCCTGCAGGGGCGCCTGATGCGG
TATTTTCTCCTTACGCATCTGTGCGGTATTTCACACCGCATA
[95 nt withheld, positions 6763-6857]
T
[46 nt withheld, positions 6859-6904]
C
[141 nt withheld, positions 6906-7046]
CCTTTGACGTTGGAGTCCACGTTCTTT
[37 nt withheld, positions 7074-7110]
ACTCTATCTCGGGCTATTCTTTTGATTTATAAGGGATTTTGCCGATTTCGGTCTATTGGTTAAAAAATGA
GCTGATTTAACAAAAATTTAACGCGAATTTTAACAAAATATTAACGTTTACAATTTTATGGTGCACTCTC
AGTACAATCTGCTCTGATGCCGCATAGTTAAGCCAGCCCCGACACCCGCCAACACCCGCTGACGCGCCCT
GACGGGCTTGTCTGCTCCCGGCATCCGCTTACAGACAAGCTGTGACCGTCTCCGGGAGCTGCATGTGTCA
GAGGTTTTCACCGTCATCACCGAAACGCGCGAGACGAAAGGGCCTCGTGATACGCCTATTTTTATAGGTT
AATGTCATGATAATAATGGTTTCTTAGACGTCAGGTGGCACTTTTCGGGGAAATGTGCGCGGAACCCCTA
TTTGTTTATTTTTCTAAATACATTCAAATATGTATCCGCTCATGAGACAATAACCCTGATAAATGCTTCA
ATAATATTGAAAAAGGAAGAGTATGAGTATTCAACATTTCCGTGTCGCCCTTATTCCCTTTTTTGCGGCA
TTTTGCCTTCCTGTTTTTGCTCACCCAGAAACGCTGGTGAAAGTAAAAGATGCTGAAGATCAGTTGGGTG
CACGAGTGGGTTACATCGAACTGGATCTCAACAGCGGTAAGATCCTTGAGAGTTTTCGCCCCGAAGAACG
TTTTCCAATGATGAGCACTTTTAAAGTTCTGCTATGTGGCGCGGTATTATCCCGTATTGACGCCGGGCAA
GAGCAACTCGGTCGCCGCATACACTATTCTCAGAATGACTTGGTTGAGTACTCACCAGTCACAGAAAAGC
ATCTTACGGATGGCATGACAGTAAGAGAATTATGCAGTGCTGCCATAACCATGAGTGATAACACTGCGGC
CAACTTACTTCTGACAACGATCGGAGGACCGAAGGAGCTAACCGCTTTTTTGCACAACATGGGGGATCAT
GTAACTCGCCTTGATCGTTGGGAACCGGAGCTGAATGAAGCCATACCAAACGACGAGCGTGACACCACGA
TGCCTGTAGCAATGGCAACAACGTTGCGCAAACTATTAACTGGCGAACTACTTACTCTAGCTTCCCGGCA
ACAATTAATAGACTGGATGGAGGCGGATAAAGTTGCAGGACCACTTCTGCGCTCGGCCCTTCCGGCTGGC
TGGTTTATTGCTGATAAATCTGGAGCCGGTGAGCGTGGAAGCCGCGGTATCATTGCAGCACTGGGGCCAG
ATGGTAAGCCCTCCCGTATCGTAGTTATCTACACGACGGGGAGTCAGGCAACTATGGATGAACGAAATAG
ACAGATCGCTGAGATAGGTGCCTCACTGATTAAGCATTGGTAACTGTCAGACCAAGTTTACTCATATATA
CTTTAGATTGATTTAAAACTTCATTTTTAATTTAAAAGGATCTAGGTGAAGATCCTTTTTGATAATCTCA
TGACCAAAATCCCTTAACGTGAGTTTTCGTTCCACTGAGCGTCAGACCCCGTAGAAAAGATCAAAGGATC
TTCTTGAGATCCTTTTTTTCTGCGCGTAATCTGCTGCTTGCAAACAAAAAAACCACCGCTACCAGCGGTG
GTTTGTTTGCCGGATCAAGAGCTACCAACTCTTTTTCCGAAGGTAACTGGCTTCAGCAGAGCGCAGATAC
CAAATACTGTTCTTCTAGTGTAGCCGTAGTTAGGCCACCACTTCAAGAACTCTGTAGCACCGCCTACATA
CCTCGCTCTGCTAATCCTGTTACCAGTGGCTGCTGCCAGTGGCGATAAGTCGTGTCTTACCGGGTTGGAC
TCAAGACGATAGTTACCGGATAAGGCGCAGCGGTCGGGCTGAACGGGGGGTTCGTGCACACAGCCCAGCT
TGGAGCGAACGACCTACACCGAACTGAGATACCTACAGCGTGAGCTATGAGAAAGCGCCACGCTTCCCGA
AGGGAGAAAGGCGGACAGGTATCCGGTAAGCGGCAGGGTCGGAACAGGAGAGCGCACGAGGGAGCTTCCA
GGGGGAAACGCCTGGTATCTTTATAGTCCTGTCGGGTTTCGCCACCTCTGACTTGAGCGTCGATTTTTGT
GATGCTCGTCAGGGGGGCGGAGCCTATGGAAAAACGCCAGCAACGCGGCCTTTTTACGGTTCCTGGCCTT
TTGCTGGCCTTTTGCTCACATGT
